>Addgene plasmid #28110 | GRM7 | depositor partial sequence | sequence record 13310 | Author sequence
ATGTACGCCCCGCACTCAATCCGGATCGAGGGGGACGTCACCCTCGGGGGGCTGTTCCCCGTGCACGCCA
AGGGTCCCAGCGGAGTGCCCTGCGGCGACATCAAGAGGGAAAACGGGATCCACAGGCTGGAAGCGATGCT
CTACGCCCTGGACCAGATCAACAGTGATCCCAACCTACTGCCCAACGTGACGCTGGGCGCGCGGATCCTG
GACACTTGTTCCAGGGACACTTACGCGCTCGAACAGTCGCTTACTTTCGTCCAGGCGCTCATCCAGAAGG
ACACCTCCGACGTGCGCTGCACCAACGGCGAACCGCCGGTTTTCGTCAAGCCGGAGAAAGTAGTTGGAGT
GATTGGGGCTTCGGGGAGTTCGGTCTCCATCATGGTAGCCAACATCCTGAGGCTCTTCCAGATCCCCCAG
ATTAGTTATGCATCAACGGCACCCGAGCTAAGTGATGACCGGCGCTATGACTTCTTCTCTCGCGTGGTGC
CACCCGATTCCTTCCAAGCCCAGGCCATGGTAGACATTGTAAAGGCCCTAGGCTGGAATTATGTGTCTAC
CCTCGCATCGGAAGGAAGTTATGGAGAGAAAGGTGTGGAGTCCTTCACGCAGATTTCCAAAGAGGCAGGT
GGACTCTCGATTGCCCAGTCCGTGAGAATCCCCCAGGAACGCAAAGACAGGACCATTGACTTTGATAGAA
TTATCAAACAGCTCCTGGACACCCCCAACTCCAGGGCCGTCGTGATTTTTGCCAACGATGAGGATATAAA
GCAGATCCTTGCAGCAGCCAAAAGAGCTGACCAAGTTGGCCATTTTCTTTGGGTGGGATCAGACAGCTGG
GGATCCAAAATAAACCCACTGCACCAGCATGAAGATATCGCAGAAGGGGCCATCACCATTCAGCCCAAGC
GAGCCACGGTGGAAGGGTTTGATGCCTACTTTACGTCCCGTACACTTGAAAACAACAGAAGAAATGTATG
GTTTGCCGAATACTGGGAGGAAAACTTCAACTGCAAGTTGACGATTAGTGGGTCAAAAAAAGAAGACACA
GATCGCAAATGCACAGGACAGGAGAGAATTGGAAAAGATTCCAACTATGAGCAGGAGGGTAAAGTCCAGT
TCGTGATTGACGCAGTCTATGCTATGGCTCACGCCCTTCACCACATGAACAAGGATCTCTGTGCTGACTA
CCGGGGTGTCTGCCCAGAGATGGAGCAAGCTGGAGGCAAGAAGTTGCTGAAGTATATACGCAATGTTAAT
TTCAATGGTAGTGCTGGCACTCCAGTGATGTTTAACAAGAACGGGGATGCACCTGGGCGTTATGACATCT
TTCAGTACCAGACCACAAACACCAGCAACCCGGGTTACCGTCTGATCGGGCAGTGGACAGACGAACTTCA
GCTCAATATAGAAGACATGCAGTGGGGTAAA
