>Addgene plasmid #28110 | GRM7 | addgene partial sequence | sequence record 34434 | 28110 with polyhedrin-fwd (5' AAATGATAACCATCTCGC 3')
CGTACAGTTTTGTAATAAAAAAACCTATAAATATTCCGGATTATTCATACCGTCCCACCATCGGGCGCGG
ATCTCGGTCCGAAACCATGAAATTCTTAGTCAACGTTGCCCTTGTTTTTATGGTCGTATACATTTCTTAC
ATCTATGCGGCCGCTCCGGAACATCACCATCACCATCACGATTACGATATCCCAACGACCGAAAACCTGT
ATTTTCAGGGCGCCATGGATATGTACGCCCCGCACTCAATCCGGATCGAGGGGGACGTCACCCTCGGGGG
GCTGTTCCCCGTGCACGCCAAGGGTCCCAGCGGAGTGCCCTGCGGCGACATCAAGAGGGAAAACGGGATC
CACAGGCTGGAAGCGATGCTCTACGCCCTGGACCAGATCAACAGTGATCCCAACCTACTGCCCAACGTGA
CGCTGGGCGCGCGGATCCTGGACACTTGTTCCAGGGACACTTACGCGCTCGAACAGTCGCTTACTTTCGT
CCAGGCGCTCATCCAGAAGGACACCTCCGACGTGCGCTGCACCAACGGCGAACCGCCGGTTTTCGTCAAG
CCGGAGAAAGTAGTTGGAGTGATTGGGGCTTCGGGGAGTTCGGTCTCCATCATGGTAGCCAACATCCTGA
GGCTCTTCCAGATCCCCCAGATTAGTTATGCATCAACGGCACCCGAGCTAAGTGATGACCGGCGCTATGA
CTTCTTCTCTCGCGTGGTGCCACCCGATTCCTTCCAAGCCCAGGCCATGGTAGACATTGTAAAGGCCCTA
GGCTGGAATTATGTGTCTACCCTCGCATCGGAAGGAAGTTATGGAGAGAAAGGTGTGGAGTCCTTCACGC
AGATTTCCAAAGAGGC
