[The description below was written by a language model from this plasmid's Addgene catalogue record.]
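Description:
GRM7 is a structural-genomics expression plasmid built on the pFHMSP-LIC-N backbone, a ligation-independent cloning vector from the SGC. It is catalogued as a bacterial expression vector intended for producing protein for structure determination. It is maintained in E. coli as a high-copy plasmid under ampicillin selection. The record does not name the origin of replication or the promoter driving the insert. The listed sequencing primer is a polyhedrin forward primer, which suggests that a baculovirus polyhedrin promoter region lies upstream of the cloning site. The catalogue fields do not otherwise say whether the vector is meant for insect-cell expression, so this remains an inference rather than a recorded fact.

The insert is a 1431 bp fragment of human GRM7, which encodes metabotropic glutamate receptor 7, a class C G-protein-coupled receptor. The fragment covers residues 37–513, corresponding to the extracellular ligand-binding domain, so the construct is a defined domain truncation and not the full open reading frame. It lacks the transmembrane and intracellular regions of the receptor. The fragment was inserted by ligation-independent cloning, in frame with an N-terminal His tag supplied by the backbone. The tag is followed by a TEV protease recognition site, which allows affinity purification on immobilised metal resin and then removal of the tag. The depositor links the construct to a deposited crystal structure of this domain. Its typical use is therefore recombinant production of the mGluR7 ligand-binding domain for crystallography, ligand-binding studies or related biophysical work.
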