Addgene plasmid #28110: GRM7
Purpose: Bacterial expression for structure determination; may not be full ORF
Depositing lab: Cheryl Arrowsmith. Depositing organization: University of Toronto.
Backbone
  Vector backbone: pFHMSP-LIC-N (Addgene plasmid 26095)
  Backbone manufacturer: SGC
  Vector type: Bacterial Expression
Growth in bacteria
  Bacterial resistance: Ampicillin, 100 μg/mL
  Growth temperature: 37°C
  Growth strain: DH5alpha
  Copy number: High Copy
Gene/Insert
  Gene/Insert name: GRM7:DCC014-D04:C211307 (alt names: PDB: 3MQ4; metabotropic glutamate receptor 7, extracellular ligand binding domain)
  Species: H. sapiens (human)
  Insert size (bp): 1431
  Mutation: contains ligand binding domain, residues 37-513.
  GenBank ID: NM_000844
  Entrez Gene: GRM7 (a.k.a. GLUR7, GPRC1G, MGLU7, MGLUR7, PPP1R87)
  Tag / fusion protein: His tag with TEV site (N terminal on backbone)
  Cloning method: Restriction Enzyme; 5′ cloning site ligation-independent cloning (unknown if destroyed); 3′ cloning site ligation-independent cloning (unknown if destroyed)
  Sequencing primers: 5′ polyhedrin-fwd
Terms and licenses: Academic/Nonprofit Terms; Industry Terms
Depositor comments: PDB: 3MQ4. http://www.thesgc.org/structures/3MQ4/
How to cite: GRM7 was a gift from Cheryl Arrowsmith (Addgene plasmid # 28110 ; http://n2t.net/addgene:28110 ; RRID:Addgene_28110)
